>Addgene plasmid #224212 | pFW2100 | addgene full sequence | sequence record 444252 | Addgene NGS Result
CAATTCGAGGGGGATCAATTCCGTGATAGGTGGGCTGCCCTTCCTGGTTGGCTTGGTTTCATCAGCCATC
CGCTTGCCCTCATCTGTTACGCCGGCGGTAGCCGGCCAGCCTCGCAGAGCAGGATTCCCGTTGAGCACCG
CCAGGTGCGAATAAGGGACAGTGAAGAAGGAACACCCGCTCGCGGGTGGGCCTACTTCACCTATCCTGCC
CGGCTGACGCCGTTGGATACACCAAGGAAAGTCTACACGAACCCTTTGTTAATAAGATGATCTTCTTGAG
ATCGTTTTGGTCTGCGCGTAATCTCTTGCTCTGAAAACGAAAAAACCGCCTTGCAGGGCGGTTTTTCGAA
GGTTCTCTGAGCTACCAACTCTTTGAACCGAGGTAACTGGCTTGGAGGAGCGCAGTCACCAAAACTTGTC
CTTTCAGTTTAGCCTTAACCGGCGCATGACTTCAAGACTAACTCCTCTAAATCAATTACCAGTGGCTGCT
GCCAGTGGTGCTTTTGCATGTCTTTCCGGGTTGGACTCAAGACGATAGTTACCGGATAAGGCGCAGCGGT
CGGACTGAACGGGGGGTTCGTGCATACAGTCCAGCTTGGAGCGAACTGCCTACCCGGAACTGAGTGTCAG
GCGTGGAATGAGACAAACGCGGCCATAACAGCGGAATGACACCGGTAAACCGAAAGGCAGGAACAGGAGA
GCGCACGAGGGAGCCGCCAGGGGGAAACGCCTGGTATCTTTATAGTCCTGTCGGGTTTCGCCACCACTGA
TTTGAGCGTCAGATTTCGTGATGCTTGTCAGGGGGGCGGAGCCTATGGAAAAACGGCTTTGCCGCGGCCC
TCTCACTTCCCTGTTAAGTATCTTCCTGGCATCTTCCAGGAAATCTCCGCCCCGTTCGTAAGCCATTTCC
GCTCGCCGCAGTCGAACGACCGAGCGTAGCGAGTCAGTGAGCGAGGAAGCGGAATATATCCGCGGCCGCT
CTAGAACTAGTGGATCCTTTGTCCTACTCAGGAGAGCGTTCACCGACAAACAACAGATAAAACGAAAGGC
CCAGTCTTTCGACTGAGCCTTTCGTTTTATTTGATGCCTGGCAGTTCCCTACTCTCGCATGGGGAGACCC
CACACTACCATCGGCGCTACGGCGTTTCACTTCTGAGTTCGGCATGGGGTCAGGTGGGACCACCGCGCTA
CTGCCGCCAGGCAAATTCTGTTTTATCAGACCGCTTCTGCGTTCTGATTTAATCTGTATCAGGCTGAAAA
TCTTCTCTCATCCGCCAAAACAGCCAAGCTTTTAGTTGTTACGGTTCTGAACGAACTCAAAATATTCTTC
GTTTTTAATAACCAGATTAAGTTTCTTACCCTCCTGGTTATTTTTAATACGGCCCAGGAGCATAAGTCCT
TTCAGACCAATGTGATAAGCTCCATTTGCATCTGCGTCTTGTGGCATATTTTTCGGCGCCTGGCGGCTGT
CAAAGAAGTTCCCGTTCACATCCGCCACCGGCGAGATCAGATAATCGAGTTCGGTACCTGTCTTGGAATT
GCGCATCTGAAGGATAGTATTTAATACGCTGGTGAGTTTGGCGAAAAACTTTTTATCGCTTTCACCGCAA
ATTGCGGCTTTAATACACTCACCGTGACCATATTCGATCGAGTAGTCTTTGAGCAGTTTCTCCAGCTCTT
TCGTAGGATACACTTCGCGGGTATCCCAATTATGATTTTTGTCCGAGTTGCGAAAGTTAATCAGGCGGCT
GCCGAAGGAGGCAATCGTCCACTTGCCTTTCGCGGCTTTGTCGCCGAAGTTTTTGTAGTCGAAGCTGAAC
TCGAAATAGCCCTTATCCAGGTTGTAGCAGATTTTATCAAACTTGCTAAAGAACTCCTGGCTCTTGGATA
CACTTTCATACTTTGGGTACAGTTGGTTGACGAAGCCCGTGACCGGGCAAATCTTGCTGGTGAAGCCTGC
CGGCACGTAATAGATAATACCCGTCTGTTTACCCATTTTCTTGAAGGTTTCGAACGGGGCGGTCAGCTGA
TACGCACGCAGAACGCCACCTGTCTTATCAAACTCATTGTCCTTGAAGACCAGATAGTTCAGTTTCTCAA
TCAACATTTTCTCTAATTTCTGGTAAACCTGTTTTTCGACCTTGAAGCGACCGCGTTTGAAACCAAAGTT
CAGATCTTCAAACACTACAATAGCATTATATTCAATGACTAATTTGGCGATTTCGTGTACTACCTGAGAA
AGATAACCTTCTTTCATTTCCTTGATGTTGTTGATTTTTTTCCAGTCTTTGCGAGCGCTATCACGATCTT
TCTCGATAGCAGCCAGTTTGTCGTGATAATTCGTTTTCATGCGATCATTACCGATGATATTGAAGGTATC
CTGCTTGATAATGTTACCCTTGCCATCCACCAGCGTGTAATACGCCAGATGGCGTTCACCACGATCGATC
GACAGAATGTGCACATCGTTCGCTTTCTCTTTCAGCAGCAAGTTAATTTCGTCGTTAAATTTGTTTGCGC
CGGACGATTTAAAGTTAATCGTGATCGGGCAGTGAAAGAAAAACTTATCTTCCGTAAAGCGTTTGTCTTT
AATCAGGTCGTACTCGAACACGCTTTCCTTTTTCGGATTGTCCTTGTTTTTGTTGGCAATCGCTTCCTTC
GCCGGGTGGGTAATTTTCTTTGGAATGCTCTGTTTACGATAAAACAGTTCCGCCTCGCCATTGAGTTTGT
ACACTACATCCTGGAGATTACGCTCATCAAACAATGCCTTCCAATATAAGGTATGGAGATTGGGGCGGCC
CTTTGAGTACGCGCTGAAATCTTTATTATAAATCTGGAAGAGGTACAGTTTGCCCTGATTTACAACGGAG
TCAATGTATGACTCGCTGATGTTTTCGAATGTCAGTTTATAACCCTGATTTTCGACCTCGCGATAGAACT
CATCGATCGAGTTATAACGTTGGGTGTCGGAGAAACGGAAGCCAAAGTCTTTCCATTCGGGATGTTTGCT
GATCGATTGTTTGTAAAAGTCGATAAACTTACGACAATCTTCAATATTGAACTCAAACTTTTCATAGCCT
TTTTGCGGGCTGCCATTTTTGGTATGCGTCGAATGATTACGGATGCGCAGGATGTCTTCACTCGGATTAT
AAAATTTAATGCTCTTGGCGCTAAAAAACACTTTCGGCAGCATTTTGTTCGCCCCAGGCAGCAGTTTATA
AACGATTTTCTTGTAACCTTCACCCTTATTTTCCTTGATGGCTTTGTCGTCAAAGATTTTGTTGTTTTTC
TTGTTCATGACGCCTAAATAATATTTATCGTCTTTGATAAACAGAATGGCGGTATTATCTGGCTCTTTAT
TCTTATCCCAACCGTTCGCCAGGGTGGAGTTTTCGAAATTCAGTTTGAATTTTTCATCGCTATAGGGTTT
CTGAGTAATATAATTGCGAATTTTATTATAGAGGGGGACAATGTTTGCTAATTCGAAGTAGCATTCTTCG
AAAACCAGGTAGAAGTGTTCATCTTTATCGAGAATGTTCGCCTTGTCTTCTGACTGGCTAATGTGAAAGA
TCTTCAGTTTATGCAGCAGATTATTAGTTTGGTCCAGCAGGTCTTTGATCGCTTTCACATCATCTTCGGC
GCTAGCCTGCAGGAGATCTTTCTTACCCTGATTCTGGTATTTAATTGAGATCTGCGCCAGATTGTCCTTA
TTCTGTGCGATTTCATCGAAAATCATCGGAATGGCGGCAAAATTGGCCAGGATTTCTTCGAAACGGCATT
GTTTGTCGATATCACGATGTTTGTTAAATTCTTCCAGGGCCAGTTTAATGGTTTCCAGGCTCAGATATTT
CGCTTTTTCCGTTTTTTTCGCAATCAGTTCCTGTTCTTTCTTACTTGGGTTATCTAAGTTTTTCGGAGCA
ATTTGCTGGGTAATATATTCCAGCACGGCAGTACCAATCACGGAGTAGTCATCAAACACCTGTTGGGACA
GGTCGGTTAAAGACTTATCGTTTTTAAAGTAGATTTTCGAAAGATCCAGCTTCTGGGCTTTGAGATCATC
AAATAAGAGGCTGAGCGTCTCTTTGATCGACTTCTCTTCGACGGTTTTGAAAGCCGCAATCTGTTCATAA
AATGACTGCATAGTCGTCACTACATCGGAGTCATCTTCCAGTTTGTCAATCACAAATGACTTACTTTCCG
TATCACTTAAAATCTGTTTGAACAGCACGGACATCTTATATTTTTTGAGTGTTTTATCGTTGATTTGCTG
GCTATACAGATTAATGTATTCGTTGATACCTTTACGTTTGGTGTTTTCACCGTTAACGAATTTCCCGCCA
ATAATCGTATTAAACTTAGTAATCCCGGATTGATTTAAGTAGTTATTAAAGTTTGCAATCTCGAAAACTT
CGTCCAGGCTAAAGACGCGCTGGTTCACTTCCGAGGTTTTATAGTCAATATCAAAAGTCAACTCCTCCGC
CAAGTCCTTTTTGATCTGTTCATAATTGATCGCTTCCGGCGCCTTATCCTTCAGAGATTCATATTTCGCT
TTGTTCTCCAAAAATTTGGGTAAATTATCGTCAACGATGCGGTAAATGATAGAGGTTGGGATGTCGTTTG
AGCTGTACACGTTTTTACGATTTTCATGAAATCCTTTGAAGTAGGTTGTCCACCCTTTGAACGATTTGAT
AATTTCCAGTGCTTCATCGATATCTGTGATGTCGCTATTTGCCTTAAACAGTTCGATGCCGTTATCTTTG
GATTGTTTAAGCCACAGGATCAGATCGGATTCCTGCCCTTTCTTGGCATCGATCAGGTTCTGGTTGAACA
GGTTTTTGAACTTCTCGGAATCCTTAATGTACTCACTAATCTGTTTCTTGATAGTATCCTTGGCACTCTT
AAAATCTTTCTGCAGATTATCATCGTCCGATTTCTTCAGCTTGAAGTAAACATCGCTATAGTTCTGAAGA
AGGTCTTCACTGATACACACGGAGCTAAGAATTTCTTCAATAAAAAACTGATGATATTTGTCGATGATTT
GTTTAGCTTTCTTGTAGTCTTTTGCACGCTTTTCGTCATCCAGGATAAGGCCACGCGCTTTGATGTTTTC
CAGCGTTTTGCCTTGTGGAATTAATTCAAAGCGCAGCGTTTTCGACAGGGAATATTTGTTTACGAATTCC
TGATAGATACTCATGTTTATATTATTTATATTTGTTTGACGAGAACATCTTTATTTAATTGTTATCCGCT
CACAATTGCCGACAAAGGTAATTGTTATCCGCTCACAATTCAAATAAATAGATAGAAAAATAACAGTTTG
TCGAATTTTCTTTGTAAGCGGCCGCTGATCTGGAAGAAGCAATGAAAGCTGCTGTTAAGTCTCCGAATCA
GGTATTGTTCCTGACAGGTGTATTCCCATCCGGTAAACGCGGATACTTTGCAGTTGATCTGACTCAGGAA
TAAATTATAAATTAAGGTAAGAAGATTGTAGGATAAGCTAATGAAATAGAAAAAGGATGCCGTCACACAA
CTTGTCGGCATTCTTTTTTGTTTTATTAGTTGAAAATATAGTGAAAAAGTTGCCTAAATATGTATGTTAA
CAAATTATTTGTCGTAACTTTGCACTCCAAATCTGTTTTTAACATATGGCACTAGTGGTGAATGTGAAAC
CAGTAACGTTATACGATGTCGCAGAGTATGCCGGTGTCTCTTATCAGACCGTTTCCCGCGTGGTGAACCA
GGCCAGCCACGTTTCTGCGAAAACGCGGGAAAAAGTGGAAGCGGCGATGGCGGAGCTGAATTACATTCCC
AACCGCGTGGCACAACAACTGGCGGGCAAACAGTCGTTGCTGATTGGCGTTGCCACCTCCAGTCTGGCCC
TGCACGCGCCGTCGCAAATTGTCGCGGCGATTAAATCTCGCGCCGATCAACTGGGTGCCAGCGTGGTGGT
GTCGATGGTAGAACGAAGCGGCGTCGAAGCCTGTAAAGCGGCGGTGCACAATCTTCTCGCGCAACGCGTC
AGTGGGCTGATCATTAACTATCCGCTGGATGACCAGGATGCCATTGCTGTGGAAGCTGCCTGCACTAATG
TTCCGGCGTTATTTCTTGATGTCTCTGACCAGACACCCATCAACAGTATTATTTTCTCCCATGAGGACGG
TACGCGACTGGGCGTGGAGCATCTGGTCGCATTGGGTCACCAGCAAATCGCGCTGTTAGCGGGCCCATTA
AGTTCTGTCTCGGCGCGTCTGCGTCTGGCTGGCTGGCATAAATATCTCACTCGCAATCAAATTCAGCCGA
TAGCGGAACGGGAAGGCGACTGGAGTGCCATGTCCGGTTTTCAACAAACCATGCAAATGCTGAATGAGGG
CATCGTTCCCACTGCGATGCTGGTTGCCAACGATCAGATGGCGCTGGGCGCAATGCGCGCCATTACCGAG
TCCGGGCTGCGCGTTGGTGCGGATATCTCGGTAGTGGGATACGACGATACCGAGGACAGCTCATGTTATA
TCCCGCCGTTAACCACCATCAAACAGGATTTTCGCCTGCTGGGGCAAACCAGCGTGGACCGCTTGCTGCA
ACTCTCTCAGGGCCAGGCGGTGAAGGGCAATCAGCTGTTGCCCGTCTCACTGGTGAAAAGAAAAACCACC
CTGGCGCCCAATACGCAAACCGCCTCTCCCCGCGCGTTGGCCGATTCATTAATGCAGCTGGCACGACAGG
TTTCCCGACTGGAAAGCGGGCAGTGAGAATTCGATATCAAGCTTATCGATACCGTCGATGTCGACTAATT
GCCTATCTTCCAGTGATAACTATCTATGAAACTGTTTGATACTTTTAGGTACCTACCCGGAGTGTTTCAG
CCGGGTAATCTTGTTACTTATCCTTGATTTTCCCTTTAAGGGCGTTTATAATCCACCCTTTCGGATTGTT
CTTTTCTCGTGATTTTCCGTTTAGGAGAGCCAGTTCTCCGATAAGGTCGGTTATCTTTTCTTGTGCCGTT
ATGAATGTCTCTTTGTTCCGGTTTATCTCTTCCGATGTGAAGCCGCAGGAATAACGGAGGTACTCGTACA
CATGGCTGTCTATCTGATATCGTGCTGTAACCTTTGCTTGCAATTCTTTCCCTTCCAGTTCTTCATCTCT
GAACTGTGGTTGATAGACCGGGTAGAACCTAAACCCGGTCACCTTGCTACGTTTGTTGTTTGGGTTTTCA
CGCACTTTCACGTAGTTGAAAGTGTATGGGCAGCTCTCATCAAGCGCAGCCTTTGCTGGTTTCAAAACTC
TTTCCTCAAAATGATCTATTCTGTCTTTTCCGTTCTTGTCCTTGTATTTGTCCGCAGGTATGCCAAGACG
GTCTTTCAAGTTTTCAAGGGATATATCCAAAGGGTACACCTGCCCACTCATTAACATGTAAAACCTAAGG
GAATACCCAGTAGGTAGCGCAAGAGCCTTGTTTAACTCAAATTCTCTGTACCCCTTGGCGAACTTGGTAA
ACACATCCCAAAGGTCGTTAGACACACGAAAGGTTATAATGCCAGTGCGTTTTTTATATTTTGGGTTAGA
TATAAATCCGCACTTCCACCATTCCTCGTCATCTTCGTAAGTAAAAAAACGTCCTGCCAAAGAATCGAGT
GCGGCTATGATTTCATTGTAATCACGTCCGGAAAAAATAACGTCAGATACATGCATTTGTGCATCAACAT
CCCAAAGTCCATGCTCAAACTTGCGTTTCGTGCCTGCATAATCTTTCAGTTTTACTCCCTTTAGTTCAGC
TTGGCACGCTTCCAGTATGCGAAGAACTATTCTTTGTTCGTGTATGGACATGTCTTGCTGTTTTGACCAT
GTATATACCCATGAAACAACAACATCTTTATTCTTGGTAATAGGTAGTTTCTTTTTCATAAACGATTGAT
TTGCTGCAAATATACACAATCCCCACATTAAAACAAAAAAAGAGGGGTAAAACTCCCAAAGTGTGGGGAC
TAATTTACTTTTAAACTCCCAAAGTGTGGGGACTAAACTCCCAAAGTGTGGGGAAACACATGTTCTAATC
CCTTTATTTATGGGCGTTTGCGAAGAAGTGATAGAGCATATTACAGACGATGCTTATAACAGACAAGGGG
AATTTATAGAGCTAAGTGGTTGATTTACTGTCGGAAAAAGAAAAACGATAGGGAAAAAGAGCAAAGCAAA
ACCAACCAACGGGCGGTAGGATTGGAAACGGGTTTTTATGGCGTGTACACGTTTGTGTACAAAATGTTTG
TATTTTATTGAAATATAGCTATCTTTGTGCTGAATTTAAAAGCAAACAGATATGGAAGCATTATCAGTAA
GAGAATACCGTAACAACCTCGCAGCGTCTTTCACCAAAGCTGACAATGGCGAGCAGGTACTAATTCGCAG
GAAAAACGAGATTTACGCTTTGGTAAAAGTTGGTCGTGAAGATTTGATGATAACCCCGGAGCTGCAAGCA
AGGATTGACAAGGCAAGGGAAGAAGGTACCGAGGACGCGTAAACATTTACAGTTGCATGTGGCCTATTGT
TTTTAGCCGTTAAATATTTTATAACTATTAAATAGCGATACAAATTGTTCGAAACTAATATTGTTTATAT
CATATATTCTCGCATGTTTTAAAGCTTTATTAAATTGATTTTTTGTAAACAGTTTTTCGTACTCTTTGTT
AACCCATTTCATTACAAAAGTTTCATATTTTTTTCTCTCTTTAAATGCCATTTTTGCTGGCTTTCTTTTT
AATACAATTAATGTGCTATCCACTTTAGGTTTTGGATGGAAATAATACCTAGGAATTTTTGCTAATATAG
AAATATCTACCTCTGCCATTAACAGCAATGCTAGTGATCTGTTTGTATCTAATAACATTTTAGCAAAACC
ATATTCCACTATTAAATAACTTATTGTGGCTGAACTTTCAAAAACAATTTTTCGAATTATATTTGTGCTT
ATGTTGTAAGGTATGCTGCCAAATATTTTATATGGATTGTGGCTAGGAAATGTAAATTTCAGTATATCAT
CATTTACTATTTGATAGTTAGGATAATTTAAGAGCTTATTACGAGTTACCTCACATAATTTAGAATCAAT
TTCTATCGCCGTTACAAAATTACATCTCTTTACCAATCCAGCAGTAAAATGACCTTTCCCTGCACCTATT
TCAAAGATGTTATCTTTTTCATCTAAACTTATGCAATTCATTATTTTTTCTATGTGATATTTTGAAGTAA
TAAAATTTTGACTATCTTTTATATTTACTTTGTTCATTATAACCTCTCCTTAATTTATTGCATCTCTTTT
CGAATATTTATGTTTTTTGAGAAAAGAACGTACTCATGGTTCATCCCGATATGCGTATCGGTCTGTATAT
CAGCAACTTTCTATGTGTTTCAACTACAATAGTCATCTATTCTCATCTTTCTGAGTCCACCCCCTGCAAA
GCCCCTCTTTACGACATAAAAATTCGGTCGGAAAAGGTATGCAAAAGATGTTTCTCTCTTTAAGAGAAAC
TCTTCGGGATGCAAAAATATGAAAATAACTCCAATTCACCAAATTATATAGCGACTTTTTTACAAAATGC
TAAAATTTGTTGATTTCCGTCAAGCAATTGTTGAGCAAAAATGTCTTTTACGATAAAATGATACCTCAAT
ATCAACTGTTTAGCAAAACGATATTTCTCTTAAAGAGAGAAACACCTTTTTGTTCACCAATCCCCGACTT
TTAATCCCGCGGCCATGATTGAAAAAGGAAGAGTATGAGTATTCAACATTTCCGTGTCGCCCTTATTCCC
TTTTTTGCGGCATTTTGCCTTCCTGTTTTTGCTCACCCAGAAACGCTGGTGAAAGTAAAAGATGCTGAAG
ATCAGTTGGGTGCACGAGTGGGTTACATCGAACTGGATCTCAACAGCGGTAAGATCCTTGAGAGTTTTCG
CCCCGAAGAACGTTTTCCAATGATGAGCACTTTTAAAGTTCTGCTATGTGGCGCGGTATTATCCCGTATT
GACGCCGGGCAAGAGCAACTCGGTCGCCGCATACACTATTCTCAGAATGACTTGGTTGAGTACTCACCAG
TCACAGAAAAGCATCTTACGGATGGCATGACAGTAAGAGAATTATGCAGTGCTGCCATAACCATGAGTGA
TAACACTGCGGCCAACTTACTTCTGACAACGATCGGAGGACCGAAGGAGCTAACCGCTTTTTTGCACAAC
ATGGGGGATCATGTAACTCGCCTTGATCGTTGGGAACCGGAGCTGAATGAAGCCATACCAAACGACGAGC
GTGACACCACGATGCCTGTAGCAATGGCAACAACGTTGCGCAAACTATTAACTGGCGAACTACTTACTCT
AGCTTCCCGGCAACAATTAATAGACTGGATGGAGGCGGATAAAGTTGCAGGACCACTTCTGCGCTCGGCC
CTTCCGGCTGGCTGGTTTATTGCTGATAAATCTGGAGCCGGTGAGCGTGGGTCTCGCGGTATCATTGCAG
CACTGGGGCCAGATGGTAAGCCCTCCCGTATCGTAGTTATCTACACGACGGGGAGTCAGGCAACTATGGA
TGAACGAAATAGACAGATCGCTGAGATAGGTGCCTCACTGATTAAGCATTGGTAACTGTCAGACCAAGTT
TACTCATAACGCGT
Features (pLannotate 1.2.2; 14 found; start..end, strand, type, name):
     24..69      -  CDS            traJ (fragment): oriT-recognizing protein; traJ
    102..211     -  oriT           oriT: incP origin of transfer
    276..821     +  rep_origin     p15A ori: Plasmids containing the medium-copy-number p15A origin of replication can be propagated in E. coli cells that contain a second plasmid with the ColE1 origin.
    909..964     +  rep_origin     RSF ori (fragment): Plasmids containing the RSF 1030 origin of replication can be propagated in E. coli cells that contain additional plasmids with compatible origins.
    972..997     +  misc_feature   MCS (fragment): pBluescript multiple cloning site
   1012..1083    -  terminator     rrnB T1 terminator: transcription terminator T1 from the E. coli rrnB gene
   1085..1200    -  ncRNA          5S rRNA: Accession: RF00001 - 5S ribosomal RNA
   1295..5194    -  CDS            cas12a: CS12A_FRATN - Also known as cpf1 From Francisella tularensis subsp. novicida (strain U112).
   5237..5257    -  protein_bind   lac operator (fragment): The lac repressor binds to the lac operator to inhibit transcription in E. coli. This inhibition can be relieved by adding lactose or isopropyl-β-D-thiogalactopyranoside (IPTG). lac repressor encoded by lacI
   5270..5291    -  protein_bind   lac operator (fragment): The lac repressor binds to the lac operator to inhibit transcription in E. coli. This inhibition can be relieved by adding lactose or isopropyl-β-D-thiogalactopyranoside (IPTG). lac repressor encoded by lacI
   5664..6746    +  CDS            lacI: lac repressor; lacI; The lac repressor binds to the lac operator to inhibit transcription in E. coli. This inhibition can be relieved by adding lactose or isopropyl-β-D-thiogalactopyranoside (IPTG).
   6747..6778    +  misc_feature   MCS (fragment): pBluescript multiple cloning site
   8549..9277    -  CDS            ermC': ERM_BACIU - Experimental evidence at protein level: Swiss-Prot protein existence level 1. This protein produces a dimethylation of the adenine residue at position 2085 in 23S rRNA, resulting in reduced affinity between ribosomes and macrolide-lincosamide-streptogramin B antibiotics. From Bacillus subtilis.
   9765..10625   +  CDS            AmpR: β-lactamase; bla; confers resistance to ampicillin, carbenicillin, and related antibiotics
