[The description below was written by a language model from this plasmid's Addgene catalogue record and pLannotate feature annotations shown in this document.]
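Description:
pFW2100 is a CRISPR genome-editing plasmid for Bacteroides, built on the pFW2000 backbone and catalogued as a bacterial expression, CRISPR and synthetic biology vector. It is about 10.7 kb and is propagated in E. coli under ampicillin selection through the β-lactamase gene (AmpR). The annotated replication origin is the medium-copy p15A ori, with a short fragment matching the RSF origin nearby; the catalogue lists copy number as unknown. An incP origin of transfer (oriT) with an adjacent traJ fragment indicates that the plasmid can be mobilised by conjugation from an E. coli donor supplying the transfer functions, the usual route into Bacteroides. An erm-type rRNA methyltransferase gene (annotated by homology as ermC') confers macrolide-lincosamide-streptogramin B resistance and presumably serves as the selectable marker in the recipient, although the record does not say so explicitly.

The payload is the Cas12a (Cpf1) nuclease from Francisella tularensis subsp. novicida (FnCpf1), an RNA-guided endonuclease. Two lac operator fragments lie immediately upstream of its coding sequence, and a divergently oriented lacI gene supplies the lac repressor, so nuclease expression is held off until IPTG is added. The promoter itself is not annotated. Downstream of cas12a are a 5S rRNA segment and the rrnB T1 terminator, which end transcription. Roughly 1.8 kb between lacI and the erm gene carries no annotation, and the table identifies no crRNA cassette, homology arms or Bacteroides replication or integration function, so these elements cannot be confirmed from the record. The construct is intended as an inducible nuclease platform for genomic editing in Bacteroides strains.
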