Addgene plasmid #224212: pFW2100
Purpose: Bacteroides genomic editing tool; IPTG inducible-Fncpf1
Depositing lab: Ophelia Venturelli. Depositing organization: University of Wisconsin, Madison. Publication: Polysaccharide utilization loci in Bacteroides determine population fitness and community-level interactions. Feng J, Qian Y, Zhou Z, Ertmer S, Vivas EI, Lan F, Hamilton JJ, Rey FE, Anantharaman K, Venturelli OS. Cell Host Microbe. 2022 Feb 9;30(2):200-215.e12. doi: 10.1016/j.chom.2021.12.006. Epub 2022 Jan 6. PubMed 34995484.
Backbone
  Vector backbone: pFW2000
  Vector type: Bacterial Expression, CRISPR, Synthetic Biology
Growth in bacteria
  Bacterial resistance: Ampicillin, 100 μg/mL
  Growth temperature: 37°C
  Growth strain: DH5alpha
  Copy number: Unknown
Gene/Insert
  Gene/Insert name: Fncpf1
Terms and licenses: Academic/Nonprofit Terms; Industry Terms: Not Available to Industry
How to cite: pFW2100 was a gift from Ophelia Venturelli (Addgene plasmid # 224212 ; http://n2t.net/addgene:224212 ; RRID:Addgene_224212)
